>Addgene plasmid #110871 | pLenti-xCas9RA-P2A-Puro | addgene full sequence | sequence record 211498 | Addgene NGS Result
CTGCAAGCTTAATGTAGTCTTATGCAATACTCTTGTAGTCTTGCAACATGGTAACGATGAGTTAGCAACA
TGCCTTACAAGGAGAGAAAAAGCACCGTGCATGCCGATTGGTGGAAGTAAGGTGGTACGATCGTGCCTTA
TTAGGAAGGCAACAGACGGGTCTGACATGGATTGGACGAACCACTGAATTGCCGCATTGCAGAGATATTG
TATTTAAGTGCCTAGCTCGATACATAAACGGGTCTCTCTGGTTAGACCAGATCTGAGCCTGGGAGCTCTC
TGGCTAACTAGGGAACCCACTGCTTAAGCCTCAATAAAGCTTGCCTTGAGTGCTTCAAGTAGTGTGTGCC
CGTCTGTTGTGTGACTCTGGTAACTAGAGATCCCTCAGACCCTTTTAGTCAGTGTGGAAAATCTCTAGCA
GTGGCGCCCGAACAGGGACTTGAAAGCGAAAGGGAAACCAGAGGAGCTCTCTCGACGCAGGACTCGGCTT
GCTGAAGCGCGCACGGCAAGAGGCGAGGGGCGGCGACTGGTGAGTACGCCAAAAATTTTGACTAGCGGAG
GCTAGAAGGAGAGAGATGGGTGCGAGAGCGTCAGTATTAAGCGGGGGAGAATTAGATCGCGATGGGAAAA
AATTCGGTTAAGGCCAGGGGGAAAGAAAAAATATAAATTAAAACATATAGTATGGGCAAGCAGGGAGCTA
GAACGATTCGCAGTTAATCCTGGCCTGTTAGAAACATCAGAAGGCTGTAGACAAATACTGGGACAGCTAC
AACCATCCCTTCAGACAGGATCAGAAGAACTTAGATCATTATATAATACAGTAGCAACCCTCTATTGTGT
GCATCAAAGGATAGAGATAAAAGACACCAAGGAAGCTTTAGACAAGATAGAGGAAGAGCAAAACAAAAGT
AAGACCACCGCACAGCAAGCGGCCGCTGATCTTCAGACCTGGAGGAGGAGATATGAGGGACAATTGGAGA
AGTGAATTATATAAATATAAAGTAGTAAAAATTGAACCATTAGGAGTAGCACCCACCAAGGCAAAGAGAA
GAGTGGTGCAGAGAGAAAAAAGAGCAGTGGGAATAGGAGCTTTGTTCCTTGGGTTCTTGGGAGCAGCAGG
AAGCACTATGGGCGCAGCGTCAATGACGCTGACGGTACAGGCCAGACAATTATTGTCTGGTATAGTGCAG
CAGCAGAACAATTTGCTGAGGGCTATTGAGGCGCAACAGCATCTGTTGCAACTCACAGTCTGGGGCATCA
AGCAGCTCCAGGCAAGAATCCTGGCTGTGGAAAGATACCTAAAGGATCAACAGCTCCTGGGGATTTGGGG
TTGCTCTGGAAAACTCATTTGCACCACTGCTGTGCCTTGGAATGCTAGTTGGAGTAATAAATCTCTGGAA
CAGATTTGGAATCACACGACCTGGATGGAGTGGGACAGAGAAATTAACAATTACACAAGCTTAATACACT
CCTTAATTGAAGAATCGCAAAACCAGCAAGAAAAGAATGAACAAGAATTATTGGAATTAGATAAATGGGC
AAGTTTGTGGAATTGGTTTAACATAACAAATTGGCTGTGGTATATAAAATTATTCATAATGATAGTAGGA
GGCTTGGTAGGTTTAAGAATAGTTTTTGCTGTACTTTCTATAGTGAATAGAGTTAGGCAGGGATATTCAC
CATTATCGTTTCAGACCCACCTCCCAACCCCGAGGGGACCCAGACCACAATTTTAAAAGAAAAGGGGGGA
TTGGGGGGTACAGTGCAGGGGAAAGAATAGTAGACATAATAGCAACAGACATACAAACTAAAGAATTACA
AAAACAAATTACAAAAATTCAAAATTTTCGGGTTTATTACAGGGACAGCAGAGATCCACTTTGGCGCCGG
CTCGAGTGGCTCCGGTGCCCGTCAGTGGGCAGAGCGCACATCGCCCACAGTCCCCGAGAAGTTGGGGGGA
GGGGTCGGCAATTGAACCGGTGCCTAGAGAAGGTGGCGCGGGGTAAACTGGGAAAGTGATGTCGTGTACT
GGCTCCGCCTTTTTCCCGAGGGTGGGGGAGAACCGTATATAAGTGCAGTAGTCGCCGTGAACGTTCTTTT
TCGCAACGGGTTTGCCGCCAGAACACAGGTGTCGTGACGCGGGATCCGCCACCATGGATTACAAAGACGA
TGACGATAAGATGGCCCCAAAGAAGAAGCGGAAGGTCGGTATCCACGGAGTCCCAGCAGCCGACAAGAAG
TACAGCATCGGCCTGGACATCGGCACCAACTCTGTGGGCTGGGCCGTGATCACCGACGAGTACAAGGTGC
CCAGCAAGAAATTCAAGGTGCTGGGCAACACCGACCGGCACAGCATCAAGAAGAACCTGATCGGAGCCCT
GCTGTTCGACAGCGGCGAAACAGCCGAGGCCACCCGGCTGAAGAGAACCGCCAGAAGAAGATACACCAGA
CGGAAGAACCGGATCTGCTATCTGCAAGAGATCTTCAGCAACGAGATGGCCAAGGTGGACGACAGCTTCT
TCCACAGACTGGAAGAGTCCTTCCTGGTGGAAGAGGATAAGAAGCACGAGCGGCACCCCATCTTCGGCAA
CATCGTGGACGAGGTGGCCTACCACGAGAAGTACCCCACCATCTACCACCTGAGAAAGAAACTGGTGGAC
AGCACCGACAAGGCCGACCTGCGGCTGATCTATCTGGCCCTGGCCCACATGATCAAGTTCCGGGGCCACT
TCCTGATCGAGGGCGACCTGAACCCCGACAACAGCGACGTGGACAAGCTGTTCATCCAGCTGGTGCAGAC
CTACAACCAGCTGTTCGAGGAAAACCCCATCAACGCCAGCGGCGTGGACGCCAAGGCCATCCTGTCTGCC
AGACTGAGCAAGAGCAGACGGCTGGAAAATCTGATCGCCCAGCTGCCCGGCGAGAAGAAGAATGGCCTGT
TCGGAAACCTGATTGCCCTGAGCCTGGGCCTGACCCCCAACTTCAAGAGCAACTTCGACCTGGCCGAGGA
TACCAAACTGCAGCTGAGCAAGGACACCTACGACGACGACCTGGACAACCTGCTGGCCCAGATCGGCGAC
CAGTACGCCGACCTGTTTCTGGCCGCCAAGAACCTGTCCGACGCCATCCTGCTGAGCGACATCCTGAGAG
TGAACACCGAGATCACCAAGGCCCCCCTGAGCGCCTCTATGATCAAGCTGTACGACGAGCACCACCAGGA
CCTGACCCTGCTGAAAGCTCTCGTGCGGCAGCAGCTGCCTGAGAAGTACAAAGAGATTTTCTTCGACCAG
AGCAAGAACGGCTACGCCGGCTACATTGACGGCGGAGCCAGCCAGGAAGAGTTCTACAAGTTCATCAAGC
CCATCCTGGAAAAGATGGACGGCACCGAGGAACTGCTCGTGAAGCTGAACAGAGAGGACCTGCTGCGGAA
GCAGCGGACCTTCGACAACGGCATCATCCCCCACCAGATCCACCTGGGAGAGCTGCACGCCATTCTGCGG
CGGCAGGAAGATTTTTACCCATTCCTGAAGGACAACCGGGAAAAGATCGAGAAGATCCTGACCTTCCGCA
TCCCCTACTACGTGGGCCCTCTGGCCAGGGGAAACAGCAGATTCGCCTGGATGACCAGAAAGAGCGAGGA
AACCATCACCCCCTGGAACTTCGAGAAGGTGGTGGACAAGGGCGCTTCCGCCCAGAGCTTCATCGAGCGG
ATGACCAACTTCGATAAGAACCTGCCCAACGAGAAGGTGCTGCCCAAGCACAGCCTGCTGTACGAGTACT
TCACCGTGTATAACGAGCTGACCAAAGTGAAATACGTGACCGAGGGAATGAGAAAGCCCGCCTTCCTGAG
CGGCGACCAGAAAAAGGCCATCGTGGACCTGCTGTTCAAGACCAACCGGAAAGTGACCGTGAAGCAGCTG
AAAGAGGACTACTTCAAGAAAATCGAGTGCTTCGACTCCGTGGAAATCTCCGGCGTGGAAGATCGGTTCA
ACGCCTCCCTGGGCACATACCACGATCTGCTGAAAATTATCAAGGACAAGGACTTCCTGGACAATGAGGA
AAACGAGGACATTCTGGAAGATATCGTGCTGACCCTGACACTGTTTGAGGACAGAGAGATGATCGAGGAA
CGGCTGAAAACCTATGCCCACCTGTTCGACGACAAAGTGATGAAGCAGCTGAAGCGGCGGAGATACACCG
GCTGGGGCAGGCTGAGCCGGAAGCTGATCAACGGCATCCGGGACAAGCAGTCCGGCAAGACAATCCTGGA
TTTCCTGAAGTCCGACGGCTTCGCCAACAGAAACTTCATCCAGCTGATCCACGACGACAGCCTGACCTTT
AAAGAGGACATCCAGAAAGCCCAGGTGTCCGGCCAGGGCGATAGCCTGCACGAGCACATTGCCAATCTGG
CCGGCAGCCCCGCCATTAAGAAGGGCATCCTGCAGACAGTGAAGGTGGTGGACGAGCTCGTGAAAGTGAT
GGGCCGGCACAAGCCCGAGAACATCGTGATCGAAATGGCCAGAGAGAACCAGACCACCCAGAAGGGACAG
AAGAACAGCCGCGAGAGAATGAAGCGGATCGAAGAGGGCATCAAAGAGCTGGGCAGCCAGATCCTGAAAG
AACACCCCGTGGAAAACACCCAGCTGCAGAACGAGAAGCTGTACCTGTACTACCTGCAGAATGGGCGGGA
TATGTACGTGGACCAGGAACTGGACATCAACCGGCTGTCCGACTACGATGTGGACCATATCGTGCCTCAG
AGCTTTCTGAAGGACGACTCCATCGACAACAAGGTGCTGACCAGAAGCGACAAGAACCGGGGCAAGAGCG
ACAACGTGCCCTCCGAAGAGGTCGTGAAGAAGATGAAGAACTACTGGCGGCAGCTGCTGAACGCCAAGCT
GATTACCCAGAGAAAGTTCGACAATCTGACCAAGGCCGAGAGAGGCGGCCTGAGCGAACTGGATAAGGCC
GGCTTCATCAAGAGACAGCTGGTGGAAACCCGGCAGATCACAAAGCACGTGGCACAGATCCTGGACTCCC
GGATGAACACTAAGTACGACGAGAATGACAAGCTGATCCGGGAAGTGAAAGTGATCACCCTGAAGTCCAA
GCTGGTGTCCGATTTCCGGAAGGATTTCCAGTTTTACAAAGTGCGCGAGATCAACAACTACCACCACGCC
CACGACGCCTACCTGAACGCCGTCGTGGGAACCGCCCTGATCAAAAAGTACCCTAAGCTGGAAAGCGAGT
TCGTGTACGGCGACTACAAGGTGTACGACGTGCGGAAGATGATCGCCAAGAGCGAGCAGGAAATCGGCAA
GGCTACCGCCAAGTACTTCTTCTACAGCAACATCATGAACTTTTTCAAGACCGAGATTACCCTGGCCAAC
GGCGAGATCCGGAAGCGGCCTCTGATCGAGACAAACGGCGAAACCGGGGAGATCGTGTGGGATAAGGGCC
GGGATTTTGCCACCGTGCGGAAAGTGCTGAGCATGCCCCAAGTGAATATCGTGAAAAAGACCGAGGTGCA
GACAGGCGGCTTCAGCAAAGAGTCTATCCTGCCCAAGAGGAACAGCGATAAGCTGATCGCCAGAAAGAAG
GACTGGGACCCTAAGAAGTACGGCGGCTTCGACAGCCCCACCGTGGCCTATTCTGTGCTGGTGGTGGCCA
AAGTGGAAAAGGGCAAGTCCAAGAAACTGAAGAGTGTGAAAGAGCTGCTGGGGATCACCATCATGGAAAG
AAGCAGCTTCGAGAAGAATCCCATCGACTTTCTGGAAGCCAAGGGCTACAAAGAAGTGAAAAAGGACCTG
ATCATCAAGCTGCCTAAGTACTCCCTGTTCGAGCTGGAAAACGGCCGGAAGAGAATGCTGGCCTCTGCCG
GCGTGCTGCAGAAGGGAAACGAACTGGCCCTGCCCTCCAAATATGTGAACTTCCTGTACCTGGCCAGCCA
CTATGAGAAGCTGAAGGGCTCCCCCGAGGATAATGAGCAGAAACAGCTGTTTGTGGAACAGCACAAGCAC
TACCTGGACGAGATCATCGAGCAGATCAGCGAGTTCTCCAAGAGAGTGATCCTGGCCGACGCTAATCTGG
ACAAAGTGCTGTCCGCCTACAACAAGCACCGGGATAAGCCCATCAGAGAGCAGGCCGAGAATATCATCCA
CCTGTTTACCCTGACCAATCTGGGAGCCCCTGCCGCCTTCAAGTACTTTGACACCACCATCGACCGGAAG
AGGTACACCAGCACCAAAGAGGTGCTGGACGCCACCCTGATCCACCAGAGCATCACCGGCCTGTACGAGA
CACGGATCGACCTGTCTCAGCTGGGAGGCGACAAGCGTCCTGCTGCTACTAAGAAAGCTGGTCAAGCTAA
GAAAAAGAAAGCTAGCGGCAGCGGCGCCACCAACTTCAGCCTGCTGAAGCAGGCCGGCGACGTGGAGGAG
AACCCCGGCCCCATGACCGAGTACAAGCCCACGGTGCGCCTCGCCACCCGCGACGACGTCCCCAGGGCCG
TACGCACCCTCGCCGCCGCGTTCGCCGACTACCCCGCCACGCGCCACACCGTCGATCCGGACCGCCACAT
CGAGCGGGTCACCGAGCTGCAAGAACTCTTCCTCACGCGCGTCGGGCTCGACATCGGCAAGGTGTGGGTC
GCGGACGACGGCGCCGCGGTGGCGGTCTGGACCACGCCGGAGAGCGTCGAAGCGGGGGCGGTGTTCGCCG
AGATCGGCCCGCGCATGGCCGAGTTGAGCGGTTCCCGGCTGGCCGCGCAGCAACAGATGGAAGGCCTCCT
GGCGCCGCACCGGCCCAAGGAGCCCGCGTGGTTCCTGGCCACCGTCGGAGTCTCGCCCGACCACCAGGGC
AAGGGTCTGGGCAGCGCCGTCGTGCTCCCCGGAGTGGAGGCGGCCGAGCGCGCCGGGGTGCCCGCCTTCC
TGGAGACCTCCGCGCCCCGCAACCTCCCCTTCTACGAGCGGCTCGGCTTCACCGTCACCGCCGACGTCGA
GGTGCCCGAAGGACCGCGCACCTGGTGCATGACCCGCAAGCCCGGTGCCTGAACGCGTTAAGTCGACAAT
CAACCTCTGGATTACAAAATTTGTGAAAGATTGACTGGTATTCTTAACTATGTTGCTCCTTTTACGCTAT
GTGGATACGCTGCTTTAATGCCTTTGTATCATGCTATTGCTTCCCGTATGGCTTTCATTTTCTCCTCCTT
GTATAAATCCTGGTTGCTGTCTCTTTATGAGGAGTTGTGGCCCGTTGTCAGGCAACGTGGCGTGGTGTGC
ACTGTGTTTGCTGACGCAACCCCCACTGGTTGGGGCATTGCCACCACCTGTCAGCTCCTTTCCGGGACTT
TCGCTTTCCCCCTCCCTATTGCCACGGCGGAACTCATCGCCGCCTGCCTTGCCCGCTGCTGGACAGGGGC
TCGGCTGTTGGGCACTGACAATTCCGTGGTGTTGTCGGGGAAATCATCGTCCTTTCCTTGGCTGCTCGCC
TGTGTTGCCACCTGGATTCTGCGCGGGACGTCCTTCTGCTACGTCCCTTCGGCCCTCAATCCAGCGGACC
TTCCTTCCCGCGGCCTGCTGCCGGCTCTGCGGCCTCTTCCGCGTCTTCGCCTTCGCCCTCAGACGAGTCG
GATCTCCCTTTGGGCCGCCTCCCCGCGTCGACTTTAAGACCAATGACTTACAAGGCAGCTGTAGATCTTA
GCCACTTTTTAAAAGAAAAGGGGGGACTGGAAGGGCTAATTCACTCCCAACGAAGACAAGATCTGCTTTT
TGCTTGTACTGGGTCTCTCTGGTTAGACCAGATCTGAGCCTGGGAGCTCTCTGGCTAACTAGGGAACCCA
CTGCTTAAGCCTCAATAAAGCTTGCCTTGAGTGCTTCAAGTAGTGTGTGCCCGTCTGTTGTGTGACTCTG
GTAACTAGAGATCCCTCAGACCCTTTTAGTCAGTGTGGAAAATCTCTAGCAGTACGTATAGTAGTTCATG
TCATCTTATTATTCAGTATTTATAACTTGCAAAGAAATGAATATCAGAGAGTGAGAGGAACTTGTTTATT
GCAGCTTATAATGGTTACAAATAAAGCAATAGCATCACAAATTTCACAAATAAAGCATTTTTTTCACTGC
ATTCTAGTTGTGGTTTGTCCAAACTCATCAATGTATCTTATCATGTCTGGCTCTAGCTATCCCGCCCCTA
ACTCCGCCCATCCCGCCCCTAACTCCGCCCAGTTCCGCCCATTCTCCGCCCCATGGCTGACTAATTTTTT
TTATTTATGCAGAGGCCGAGGCCGCCTCGGCCTCTGAGCTATTCCAGAAGTAGTGAGGAGGCTTTTTTGG
AGGCCTAGGGACGTACCCAATTCGCCCTATAGTGAGTCGTATTACGCGCGCTCACTGGCCGTCGTTTTAC
AACGTCGTGACTGGGAAAACCCTGGCGTTACCCAACTTAATCGCCTTGCAGCACATCCCCCTTTCGCCAG
CTGGCGTAATAGCGAAGAGGCCCGCACCGATCGCCCTTCCCAACAGTTGCGCAGCCTGAATGGCGAATGG
G
[124 nt withheld, positions 8542-8665]
C
[91 nt withheld, positions 8667-8757]
A
[49 nt withheld, positions 8759-8807]
CCTTTGACGTTGGAGTCCACGTTCTTT
[37 nt withheld, positions 8835-8871]
ACCCTATCTCGGTCTATTCTTTTGATTTATAAGGGATTTTGCCGATTTCGGCCTATTGGTTAAAAAATGA
GCTGATTTAACAAAAATTTAACGCGAATTTTAACAAAATATTAACGCTTACAATTTAGGTGGCACTTTTC
GGGGAAATGTGCGCGGAACCCCTATTTGTTTATTTTTCTAAATACATTCAAATATGTATCCGCTCATGAG
ACAATAACCCTGATAAATGCTTCAATAATATTGAAAAAGGAAGAGTATGAGTATTCAACATTTCCGTGTC
GCCCTTATTCCCTTTTTTGCGGCATTTTGCCTTCCTGTTTTTGCTCACCCAGAAACGCTGGTGAAAGTAA
AAGATGCTGAAGATCAGTTGGGTGCACGAGTGGGTTACATCGAACTGGATCTCAACAGCGGTAAGATCCT
TGAGAGTTTTCGCCCCGAAGAACGTTTTCCAATGATGAGCACTTTTAAAGTTCTGCTATGTGGCGCGGTA
TTATCCCGTATTGACGCCGGGCAAGAGCAACTCGGTCGCCGCATACACTATTCTCAGAATGACTTGGTTG
AGTACTCACCAGTCACAGAAAAGCATCTTACGGATGGCATGACAGTAAGAGAATTATGCAGTGCTGCCAT
AACCATGAGTGATAACACTGCGGCCAACTTACTTCTGACAACGATCGGAGGACCGAAGGAGCTAACCGCT
TTTTTGCACAACATGGGGGATCATGTAACTCGCCTTGATCGTTGGGAACCGGAGCTGAATGAAGCCATAC
CAAACGACGAGCGTGACACCACGATGCCTGTAGCAATGGCAACAACGTTGCGCAAACTATTAACTGGCGA
ACTACTTACTCTAGCTTCCCGGCAACAATTAATAGACTGGATGGAGGCGGATAAAGTTGCAGGACCACTT
CTGCGCTCGGCCCTTCCGGCTGGCTGGTTTATTGCTGATAAATCTGGAGCCGGTGAGCGTGGGTCTCGCG
GTATCATTGCAGCACTGGGGCCAGATGGTAAGCCCTCCCGTATCGTAGTTATCTACACGACGGGGAGTCA
GGCAACTATGGATGAACGAAATAGACAGATCGCTGAGATAGGTGCCTCACTGATTAAGCATTGGTAACTG
TCAGACCAAGTTTACTCATATATACTTTAGATTGATTTAAAACTTCATTTTTAATTTAAAAGGATCTAGG
TGAAGATCCTTTTTGATAATCTCATGACCAAAATCCCTTAACGTGAGTTTTCGTTCCACTGAGCGTCAGA
CCCCGTAGAAAAGATCAAAGGATCTTCTTGAGATCCTTTTTTTCTGCGCGTAATCTGCTGCTTGCAAACA
AAAAAACCACCGCTACCAGCGGTGGTTTGTTTGCCGGATCAAGAGCTACCAACTCTTTTTCCGAAGGTAA
CTGGCTTCAGCAGAGCGCAGATACCAAATACTGTTCTTCTAGTGTAGCCGTAGTTAGGCCACCACTTCAA
GAACTCTGTAGCACCGCCTACATACCTCGCTCTGCTAATCCTGTTACCAGTGGCTGCTGCCAGTGGCGAT
AAGTCGTGTCTTACCGGGTTGGACTCAAGACGATAGTTACCGGATAAGGCGCAGCGGTCGGGCTGAACGG
GGGGTTCGTGCACACAGCCCAGCTTGGAGCGAACGACCTACACCGAACTGAGATACCTACAGCGTGAGCT
ATGAGAAAGCGCCACGCTTCCCGAAGGGAGAAAGGCGGACAGGTATCCGGTAAGCGGCAGGGTCGGAACA
GGAGAGCGCACGAGGGAGCTTCCAGGGGGAAACGCCTGGTATCTTTATAGTCCTGTCGGGTTTCGCCACC
TCTGACTTGAGCGTCGATTTTTGTGATGCTCGTCAGGGGGGCGGAGCCTATGGAAAAACGCCAGCAACGC
GGCCTTTTTACGGTTCCTGGCCTTTTGCTGGCCTTTTGCTCACATGTTCTTTCCTGCGTTATCCCCTGAT
TCTGTGGATAACCGTATTACCGCCTTTGAGTGAGCTGATACCGCTCGCCGCAGCCGAACGACCGAGCGCA
GCGAGTCAGTGAGCGAGGAAGCGGAAGAGCGCCCAATACGCAAACCGCCTCTCCCCGCGCGTTGGCCGAT
TCATTAATGCAGCTGGCACGACAGGTTTCCCGACTGGAAAGCGGGCAGTGAGCGCAACGCAATTAATGTG
AGTTAGCTCACTCATTAGGCACCCCAGGCTTTACACTTTATGCTTCCGGCTCGTATGTTGTGTGGAATTG
TGAGCGGATAACAATTTCACACAGGAAACAGCTATGACCATGATTACGCCAAGCGCGCAATTAACCCTCA
CTAAAGGGAACAAAAGCTGGAG
Features (pLannotate 1.2.2; 26 found; start..end, strand, type, name):
     13..239     +  promoter       RSV promoter: Rous sarcoma virus enhancer/promoter
    240..420     +  LTR            5' LTR (truncated): truncated 5' long terminal repeat (LTR) from HIV-1
    467..592     +  misc_feature   HIV-1 Ψ: packaging signal of human immunodeficiency virus type 1
    576..939     +  CDS            HIV-1 gag (fragment): gag protein from human immunodeficiency virus 1; gag
   1085..1318    +  misc_feature   RRE: The Rev response element (RRE) of HIV-1 allows for Rev-dependent mRNA export from the nucleus to the cytoplasm.
   1695..1721    +  CDS            Rev (fragment): human immunodeficiency virus 1 (HIV-1) Rev protein; rev; enhances nuclear export of unspliced and incompletely spliced viral mRNAs
   1731..1848    +  misc_feature   cPPT/CTS: central polypurine tract and central termination sequence of HIV-1
   1917..2128    +  promoter       EF-1α core promoter: core promoter for human elongation factor EF-1α
   2232..6332    +  CDS            Cas9: Cas9 (Csn1) endonuclease from the Streptococcus pyogenes Type II CRISPR/Cas system generates RNA-guided double strand breaks in DNA
   6453..7052    +  CDS            PuroR (fragment): puromycin N-acetyltransferase; pac from Streptomyces; confers resistance to puromycin
   7068..7656    +  misc_feature   WPRE: woodchuck hepatitis virus posttranscriptional regulatory element
   7707..7726    +  misc_feature   cPPT/CTS (fragment): central polypurine tract and central termination sequence of HIV-1
   7728..7961    +  LTR            3' LTR (ΔU3): self-inactivating 3' long terminal repeat (LTR) from HIV-1
   8039..8160    +  polyA_signal   SV40 poly(A) signal: SV40 polyadenylation signal
   8200..8335    +  rep_origin     SV40 ori: SV40 origin of replication
   8356..8374    -  promoter       T7 promoter: promoter for bacteriophage T7 RNA polymerase
   8382..8537    +  CDS            lacZα (fragment): LacZα fragment of β-galactosidase; lacZ fragment
   8542..8970    +  rep_origin     f1 ori (sequence partly withheld): f1 bacteriophage origin of replication; arrow indicates direction of (+) strand synthesis
   9023..9127    +  promoter       AmpR promoter: bla
   9128..9988    +  CDS            AmpR: β-lactamase; bla; confers resistance to ampicillin, carbenicillin, and related antibiotics
  10159..10747   +  rep_origin     ori: high-copy-number ColE1/pMB1/pBR322/pUC origin of replication
  10930..11022   +  CDS            lacI (fragment): lac repressor; lacI; The lac repressor binds to the lac operator to inhibit transcription in E. coli. This inhibition can be relieved by adding lactose or isopropyl-β-D-thiogalactopyranoside (IPTG).
  11035..11056   +  protein_bind   CAP binding site: CAP binding activates transcription in the presence of cAMP. E. coli catabolite activator protein
  11071..11101   +  promoter       lac promoter: promoter for the E. coli lac operon
  11105..11127   +  protein_bind   lac operator (fragment): The lac repressor binds to the lac operator to inhibit transcription in E. coli. This inhibition can be relieved by adding lactose or isopropyl-β-D-thiogalactopyranoside (IPTG). lac repressor encoded by lacI
  11170..11188   +  promoter       T3 promoter: promoter for bacteriophage T3 RNA polymerase
