[The description below was written by a language model from this plasmid's Addgene catalogue record and pLannotate feature annotations shown in this document.]
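Description:
pLenti-xCas9RA-P2A-Puro is a third-generation-style, self-inactivating HIV-1 lentiviral transfer vector adapted from lentiCRISPRv1, built for constitutive expression of a codon-optimized xCas9(3.7) nuclease in mammalian cells. The sequenced plasmid is about 11.2 kb. In bacteria it is maintained through a ColE1/pUC-type origin and selected with ampicillin via the bla gene; although the annotated origin is of the high-copy type, the catalogue lists the plasmid as low copy, and a recombination-deficient strain is specified, as is common for LTR-containing vectors. The backbone also carries f1 and SV40 origins, an SV40 polyadenylation signal downstream of the 3' LTR, and residual lac, T7 and T3 elements from the cloning vector.

The viral genome is transcribed from an RSV promoter fused to a truncated 5' LTR and contains the Ψ packaging signal with a gag fragment, the Rev response element for nuclear export of the unspliced RNA, and the cPPT/CTS that aids nuclear import. It ends in a ΔU3 3' LTR, which inactivates LTR promoter activity after integration. Inside, a short EF-1α core promoter (EF1s) drives a single open reading frame encoding N-terminally FLAG-tagged xCas9RA. This is a Streptococcus pyogenes Cas9 derivative carrying the A262T, R324L, S409I, E480K, E543D, M694I and E1219V substitutions that define the broadened-PAM xCas9(3.7) variant. As the plasmid name indicates, a P2A self-cleaving peptide links it to puromycin N-acetyltransferase, so puromycin selection enriches for Cas9-expressing cells, and a WPRE follows to enhance transcript expression. No guide RNA cassette is annotated, so guides would need to be supplied separately. The vector is suited to generating stable xCas9-expressing cell populations for genome editing.
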