Addgene plasmid #110871: pLenti-xCas9RA-P2A-Puro
Purpose: Lentiviral vector for constitutive expression of xCas9(3.7)RA in mammalian cells (codon optimized)
Depositing lab: Lukas Dow. Depositing organization: Cornell University. Publication: Optimized base editors enable efficient editing in cells, organoids and mice. Zafra MP, Schatoff EM, Katti A, Foronda M, Breinig M, Schweitzer AY, Simon A, Han T, Goswami S, Montgomery E, Thibado J, Kastenhuber ER, Sanchez-Rivera FJ, Shi J, Vakoc CR, Lowe SW, Tschaharganeh DF, Dow LE. Nat Biotechnol. 2018 Jul 3. pii: nbt.4194. doi: 10.1038/nbt.4194. PubMed 29969439.
Backbone
  Vector backbone: Adapted from lentiCRISPRv1
  Backbone size w/o insert (bp): 6296
  Vector type: Lentiviral
  Selectable markers: Puromycin
Growth in bacteria
  Bacterial resistance: Ampicillin, 100 μg/mL
  Growth temperature: 30°C
  Growth strain: NEB Stable
  Copy number: Low Copy
Gene/Insert
  Gene/Insert name: xCas9(3.7)RA (alt name: xCas9RA)
  Species: Synthetic
  Insert size (bp): 4227
  Mutation: A262T, R324L, S409I, E480K, E543D, M694I, E1219V
  Promoter: EF1s
  Tag / fusion protein: FLAG (N terminal on insert)
  Cloning method: Gibson Cloning
  Sequencing primers: 5′ TAAGTGCAGTAGTCGCCGTG; 3′ TTAAGAATACCAGTCAATCTTTC
Terms and licenses: Academic/Nonprofit Terms; Industry Terms: Not Available to Industry
How to cite: pLenti-xCas9RA-P2A-Puro was a gift from Lukas Dow (Addgene plasmid # 110871 ; http://n2t.net/addgene:110871 ; RRID:Addgene_110871)
